>Addgene plasmid #107540 | pTE3333 | addgene full sequence | sequence record 207239 | Addgene NGS Result
CGCTGAGTAGTGCGCGAGCAAAATTTAAGCTACAACAAGGCAAGGCTTGACCGACAATTGCGTACAAAAA
AGGAGACGTTCGAACGTCTCCATCTACAACAGTAGAAATTACGGTGTTTCGTCCTTTCCACAAGATATAT
AAAGCCAAGAAATCGAAATACTTTCAAGTTACGGTAAGCATATGATAGTCCATTTTAAAACATAATTTTA
AAACTGCAAACTACCCAAGAAATTATTACTTTCTACGTCACGTATTTTGTACTAATATCTTTGTGTTTAC
AGTCAAATTAATTCTAATTATCTCTCTAACAGCCTTGTATCGTATATGCAAATATGAAGGAATCATGGGA
AATAGGCCCTCTTCCTGCCCGACCTTAGATCCGAATCCATATCGATATGCTAGTTGGCGCGTTGACATTG
ATTATTGACTAGTTATTAATAGTAATCAATTACGGGGTCATTAGTTCATAGCCCATATATGGAGTTCCGC
GTTACATAACTTACGGTAAATGGCCCGCCTGGCTGACCGCCCAACGACCCCCGCCCATTGACGTCAATAA
TGACGTATGTTCCCATAGTAACGCCAATAGGGACTTTCCATTGACGTCAATGGGTGGAGTATTTACGGTA
AACTGCCCACTTGGCAGTACATCAAGTGTATCATATGCCAAGTACGCCCCCTATTGACGTCAATGACGGT
AAATGGCCCGCCTGGCATTATGCCCAGTACATGACCTTATGGGACTTTCCTACTTGGCAGTACATCTACG
TATTAGTCATCGCTATTACCATGGTGATGCGGTTTTGGCAGTACATCAATGGGCGTGGATAGCGGTTTGA
CTCACGGGGATTTCCAAGTCTCCACCCCATTGACGTCAATGGGAGTTTGTTTTGGCACCAAAATCAACGG
GACTTTCCAAAATGTCGTAACAACTCCGCCCCATTGACGCAAATGGGCGGTAGGCGTGTACGGTGGGAGG
TCTATATAAGCAGAGCTCTCTGGCTAACTAGAGAACCCACTGCTTACTGGCTTATCGAAATTAATACGAC
TCACTATAGGGAGACCCAAGCTGGCTAGCGTTTAAACTTAAGCTTGGTACCGCCACCATGAGCATCTACC
AGGAGTTCGTCAACAAGTATTCACTGAGTAAGACACTGCGGTTCGAGCTGATCCCACAGGGCAAGACACT
GGAGAACATCAAGGCCCGAGGCCTGATTCTGGACGATGAGAAGCGGGCAAAAGACTATAAGAAAGCCAAG
CAGATCATTGATAAATACCACCAGTTCTTTATCGAGGAAATTCTGAGCTCCGTGTGCATCAGTGAGGATC
TGCTGCAGAATTACTCAGACGTGTACTTCAAGCTGAAGAAGAGCGACGATGACAACCTGCAGAAGGACTT
TAAGTCCGCCAAGGACACCATCAAGAAACAGATTAGCGAGTACATCAAGGACTCCGAAAAGTTTAAAAAT
CTGTTCAACCAGAATCTGATCGATGCTAAGAAAGGCCAGGAGTCCGACCTGATCCTGTGGCTGAAACAGT
CTAAGGACAATGGGATTGAACTGTTCAAGGCTAACTCCGATATCACTGATATTGACGAGGCACTGGAAAT
CATCAAGAGCTTCAAGGGATGGACCACATACTTTAAAGGCTTCCACGAGAACCGCAAGAACGTGTACTCC
AGCAACGACATTCCTACCTCCATCATCTACCGAATCGTCGATGACAATCTGCCAAAGTTCCTGGAGAACA
AGGCCAAATATGAATCTCTGAAGGACAAAGCTCCCGAGGCAATTAATTACGAACAGATCAAGAAAGATCT
GGCTGAGGAACTGACATTCGATATCGACTATAAGACTAGCGAGGTGAACCAGAGGGTCTTTTCCCTGGAC
GAGGTGTTTGAAATCGCCAATTTCAACAATTACCTGAACCAGTCCGGCATTACTAAATTCAATACCATCA
TTGGCGGGAAGTTTGTGAACGGGGAGAATACCAAGCGCAAGGGAATTAACGAATACATCAATCTGTATAG
CCAGCAGATCAACGACAAAACTCTGAAGAAATACAAGATGTCTGTGCTGTTCAAACAGATCCTGAGTGAT
ACCGAGTCCAAGTCTTTTGTCATTGATAAACTGGAAGATGACTCAGACGTGGTCACTACCATGCAGAGCT
TTTATGAGCAGATCGCCGCTTTCAAGACAGTGGAGGAAAAATCTATTAAGGAAACTCTGAGTCTGCTGTT
CGATGACCTGAAAGCCCAGAAGCTGGACCTGAGTAAGATCTACTTCAAAAACGATAAGAGTCTGACAGAC
CTGTCACAGCAGGTGTTTGATGACTATTCCGTGATTGGGACCGCCGTCCTGGAGTACATTACACAGCAGA
TCGCTCCAAAGAACCTGGATAATCCCTCTAAGAAAGAGCAGGAACTGATCGCTAAGAAAACCGAGAAGGC
AAAATATCTGAGTCTGGAAACAATTAAGCTGGCACTGGAGGAGTTCAACAAGCACAGGGATATTGACAAA
CAGTGCCGCTTTGAGGAAATCCTGGCCAACTTCGCAGCCATCCCCATGATTTTTGATGAGATCGCCCAGA
ACAAAGACAATCTGGCTCAGATCAGTATTAAGTACCAGAACCAGGGCAAGAAAGACCTGCTGCAGGCTTC
AGCAGAAGATGACGTGAAAGCCATCAAGGATCTGCTGGACCAGACCAACAATCTGCTGCACAAGCTGAAA
ATCTTCCATATTAGTCAGTCAGAGGATAAGGCTAATATCCTGGATAAAGACGAACACTTCTACCTGGTGT
TCGAGGAATGTTACTTCGAGCTGGCAAACATTGTCCCCCTGTATAACAAGATTAGGAACTACATCACACA
GAAGCCTTACTCTGACGAGAAGTTTAAACTGAACTTCGAAAATAGTACGCTAGCCAGGGGGTGGGATAAG
AACAAGGAGCCTGACAACACAGCTATCCTGTTCATCAAGGATGACAAGTACTATCTGGGAGTGATGAATA
AGAAAAACAATAAGATCTTCGATGACAAAGCCATTAAGGAGAACAAAGGGGAAGGATACAAGAAAATCGT
GTATAAGCTGCTGCCCGGCGCAAATAAGATGCTGCCTAGGGTGTTCTTCAGCGCCAAGAGTATCAAATTC
TACAACCCATCCGAGGACATCCTGCGGATTAGAAATCACTCAACACATACTAAGAACGGGAGCCCCCAGA
AGGGATATGAGAAATTTGAGTTCAACATCGAGGATTGCAGGAAGTTTATTGACTTCTACAAGCAGAGCAT
CTCCAAACACCCTGAATGGAAGGATTTTGGCTTCCGGTTTTCCGACACACAGAGATATAACTCTATCGAC
GAGTTCTACCGCGAGGTGGAAAATCAGGGGTATAAGCTGACTTTTGAGAACATTTCTGAAAGTTACATCG
ACAGCGTGGTCAATCAGGGAAAGCTGTACCTGTTCCAGATCTATAACAAAGATTTTTCAGCATACAGCAA
GGGCAGACCAAACCTGCATACACTGTACTGGAAGGCCCTGTTCGATGAGAGGAATCTGCAGGACGTGGTC
TATAAACTGAACGGAGAGGCCGAACTGTTTTACCGGAAGCAGTCTATTCCTAAGAAAATCACTCACCCAG
CTAAGGAGGCCATCGCTAACAAGAACAAGGACAATCCTAAGAAAGAGAGCGTGTTCGAATACGATCTGAT
TAAGGACAAGCGGTTCACCGAAGATAAGTTCTTTTTCCATTGTCCAATCACCATTAACTTCAAGTCAAGC
GGCGCTAACAAGTTCAACGACGAGATCAATCTGCTGCTGAAGGAAAAAGCAAACGATGTGCACATCCTGA
GCATTGACCGAGGAGAGCGGCATCTGGCCTACTATACCCTGGTGGATGGCAAAGGGAATATCATTAAGCA
GGATACATTCAACATCATTGGCAATGACCGGATGAAAACCAACTACCACGATAAACTGGCTGCAATCGAG
AAGGATAGAGACTCAGCTAGGAAGGACTGGAAGAAAATCAACAACATTAAGGAGATGAAGGAAGGCTATC
TGAGCCAGGTGGTCCATGAGATTGCAAAGCTGGTCATCGAATACAATGCCATTGTGGTGTTCGAGGATCT
GAACTTCGGCTTTAAGAGGGGGCGCTTTAAGGTGGAAAAACAGGTCTATCAGAAGCTGGAGAAAATGCTG
ATCGAAAAGCTGAATTACCTGGTGTTTAAAGATAACGAGTTCGACAAGACCGGAGGCGTCCTGAGAGCCT
ACCAGCTGACAGCTCCCTTTGAAACTTTCAAGAAAATGGGAAAACAGACAGGCATCATCTACTATGTGCC
AGCCGGATTCACTTCCAAGATCTGCCCCGTGACCGGCTTTGTCAACCAGCTGTACCCTAAATATGAGTCA
GTGAGCAAGTCCCAGGAATTTTTCAGCAAGTTCGATAAGATCTGTTATAATCTGGACAAGGGGTACTTCG
AGTTTTCCTTCGATTACAAGAACTTCGGCGACAAGGCCGCTAAGGGGAAATGGACCATTGCCTCCTTCGG
ATCTCGCCTGATCAACTTTCGAAATTCCGATAAAAACCACAATTGGGACACTAGGGAGGTGTACCCAACC
AAGGAGCTGGAAAAGCTGCTGAAAGACTACTCTATCGAGTATGGACATGGCGAATGCATCAAGGCAGCCA
TCTGTGGCGAGAGTGATAAGAAATTTTTCGCCAAGCTGACCTCAGTGCTGAATACAATCCTGCAGATGCG
GAACTCAAAGACCGGGACAGAACTGGACTATCTGATTAGCCCCGTGGCTGATGTCAACGGAAACTTCTTC
GACAGCAGACAGGCACCCAAAAATATGCCTCAGGATGCAGACGCCAACGGGGCCTACCACATCGGGCTGA
AGGGACTGATGCTGCTGGGCCGGATCAAGAACAATCAGGAGGGGAAGAAGCTGAACCTGGTCATTAAGAA
CGAGGAATACTTCGAGTTTGTCCAGAATAGAAATAACAAAAGGCCGGCGGCCACGAAAAAGGCCGGCCAG
GCAAAAAAGAAAAAGGGATCCTACCCATACGATGTTCCAGATTACGCTTATCCCTACGACGTGCCTGATT
ATGCATACCCATATGATGTCCCCGACTATGCCTAAGAATTCTGCAGATATCCAGCACAGTGGCGGCCGCT
CGAGTCTAGAGGGCCCGTTTAAACCCGCTGATCAGCCTCGACTGTGCCTTCTAGTTGCCAGCCATCTGTT
GTTTGCCCCTCCCCCGTGCCTTCCTTGACCCTGGAAGGTGCCACTCCCACTGTCCTTTCCTAATAAAATG
AGGAAATTGCATCGCATTGTCTGAGTAGGTGTCATTCTATTCTGGGGGGTGGGGTGGGGCAGGACAGCAA
GGGGGAGGATTGGGAAGACAATAGCAGGCATGCTGGGGATGCGGTGGGCTCTATGGCTTCTGAGGCGGAA
AGAACCAGCTGGGGCTCTAGGGGGTATCCCC
[124 nt withheld, positions 5492-5615]
C
[91 nt withheld, positions 5617-5707]
A
[49 nt withheld, positions 5709-5757]
CCTTTGACGTTGGAGTCCACGTTCTTT
[37 nt withheld, positions 5785-5821]
ACCCTATCTCGGTCTATTCTTTTGATTTATAAGGGATTTTGCCGATTTCGGCCTATTGGTTAAAAAATGA
GCTGATTTAACAAAAATTTAACGCGAATTAATTCTGTGGAATGTGTGTCAGTTAGGGTGTGGAAAGTCCC
CAGGCTCCCCAGCAGGCAGAAGTATGCAAAGCATGCATCTCAATTAGTCAGCAACCAGGTGTGGAAAGTC
CCCAGGCTCCCCAGCAGGCAGAAGTATGCAAAGCATGCATCTCAATTAGTCAGCAACCATAGTCCCGCCC
CTAACTCCGCCCATCCCGCCCCTAACTCCGCCCAGTTCCGCCCATTCTCCGCCCCATGGCTGACTAATTT
TTTTTATTTATGCAGAGGCCGAGGCCGCCTCTGCCTCTGAGCTATTCCAGAAGTAGTGAGGAGGCTTTTT
TGGAGGCCTAGGCTTTTGCAAAAAGCTCCCGGGAGCTTGTATATCCATTTTCGGATCTGATCAAGAGACA
GGATGAGGATCGTTTCGCATGATTGAACAAGATGGATTGCACGCAGGTTCTCCGGCCGCTTGGGTGGAGA
GGCTATTCGGCTATGACTGGGCACAACAGACAATCGGCTGCTCTGATGCCGCCGTGTTCCGGCTGTCAGC
GCAGGGGCGCCCGGTTCTTTTTGTCAAGACCGACCTGTCCGGTGCCCTGAATGAACTGCAGGACGAGGCA
GCGCGGCTATCGTGGCTGGCCACGACGGGCGTTCCTTGCGCAGCTGTGCTCGACGTTGTCACTGAAGCGG
GAAGGGACTGGCTGCTATTGGGCGAAGTGCCGGGGCAGGATCTCCTGTCATCTCACCTTGCTCCTGCCGA
GAAAGTATCCATCATGGCTGATGCAATGCGGCGGCTGCATACGCTTGATCCGGCTACCTGCCCATTCGAC
CACCAAGCGAAACATCGCATCGAGCGAGCACGTACTCGGATGGAAGCCGGTCTTGTCGATCAGGATGATC
TGGACGAAGAGCATCAGGGGCTCGCGCCAGCCGAACTGTTCGCCAGGCTCAAGGCGCGCATGCCCGACGG
CGAGGATCTCGTCGTGACCCATGGCGATGCCTGCTTGCCGAATATCATGGTGGAAAATGGCCGCTTTTCT
GGATTCATCGACTGTGGCCGGCTGGGTGTGGCGGACCGCTATCAGGACATAGCGTTGGCTACCCGTGATA
TTGCTGAAGAGCTTGGCGGCGAATGGGCTGACCGCTTCCTCGTGCTTTACGGTATCGCCGCTCCCGATTC
GCAGCGCATCGCCTTCTATCGCCTTCTTGACGAGTTCTTCTGAGCGGGACTCTGGGGTTCGAAATGACCG
ACCAAGCGACGCCCAACCTGCCATCACGAGATTTCGATTCCACCGCCGCCTTCTATGAAAGGTTGGGCTT
CGGAATCGTTTTCCGGGACGCCGGCTGGATGATCCTCCAGCGCGGGGATCTCATGCTGGAGTTCTTCGCC
CACCCCAACTTGTTTATTGCAGCTTATAATGGTTACAAATAAAGCAATAGCATCACAAATTTCACAAATA
AAGCATTTTTTTCACTGCATTCTAGTTGTGGTTTGTCCAAACTCATCAATGTATCTTATCATGTCTGTAT
ACCGTCGACCTCTAGCTAGAGCTTGGCGTAATCATGGTCATAGCTGTTTCCTGTGTGAAATTGTTATCCG
CTCACAATTCCACACAACATACGAGCCGGAAGCATAAAGTGTAAAGCCTGGGGTGCCTAATGAGTGAGCT
AACTCACATTAATTGCGTTGCGCTCACTGCCCGCTTTCCAGTCGGGAAACCTGTCGTGCCAGCTGCATTA
ATGAATCGGCCAACGCGCGGGGAGAGGCGGTTTGCGTATTGGGCGCTCTTCCGCTTCCTCGCTCACTGAC
TCGCTGCGCTCGGTCGTTCGGCTGCGGCGAGCGGTATCAGCTCACTCAAAGGCGGTAATACGGTTATCCA
CAGAATCAGGGGATAACGCAGGAAAGAACATGTGAGCAAAAGGCCAGCAAAAGGCCAGGAACCGTAAAAA
GGCCGCGTTGCTGGCGTTTTTCCATAGGCTCCGCCCCCCTGACGAGCATCACAAAAATCGACGCTCAAGT
CAGAGGTGGCGAAACCCGACAGGACTATAAAGATACCAGGCGTTTCCCCCTGGAAGCTCCCTCGTGCGCT
CTCCTGTTCCGACCCTGCCGCTTACCGGATACCTGTCCGCCTTTCTCCCTTCGGGAAGCGTGGCGCTTTC
TCATAGCTCACGCTGTAGGTATCTCAGTTCGGTGTAGGTCGTTCGCTCCAAGCTGGGCTGTGTGCACGAA
CCCCCCGTTCAGCCCGACCGCTGCGCCTTATCCGGTAACTATCGTCTTGAGTCCAACCCGGTAAGACACG
ACTTATCGCCACTGGCAGCAGCCACTGGTAACAGGATTAGCAGAGCGAGGTATGTAGGCGGTGCTACAGA
GTTCTTGAAGTGGTGGCCTAACTACGGCTACACTAGAAGAACAGTATTTGGTATCTGCGCTCTGCTGAAG
CCAGTTACCTTCGGAAAAAGAGTTGGTAGCTCTTGATCCGGCAAACAAACCACCGCTGGTAGCGGTGGTT
TTTTTGTTTGCAAGCAGCAGATTACGCGCAGAAAAAAAGGATCTCAAGAAGATCCTTTGATCTTTTCTAC
GGGGTCTGACGCTCAGTGGAACGAAAACTCACGTTAAGGGATTTTGGTCATGAGATTATCAAAAAGGATC
TTCACCTAGATCCTTTTAAATTAAAAATGAAGTTTTAAATCAATCTAAAGTATATATGAGTAAACTTGGT
CTGACAGTTACCAATGCTTAATCAGTGAGGCACCTATCTCAGCGATCTGTCTATTTCGTTCATCCATAGT
TGCCTGACTCCCCGTCGTGTAGATAACTACGATACGGGAGGGCTTACCATCTGGCCCCAGTGCTGCAATG
ATACCGCGAGACCCACGCTCACCGGCTCCAGATTTATCAGCAATAAACCAGCCAGCCGGAAGGGCCGAGC
GCAGAAGTGGTCCTGCAACTTTATCCGCCTCCATCCAGTCTATTAATTGTTGCCGGGAAGCTAGAGTAAG
TAGTTCGCCAGTTAATAGTTTGCGCAACGTTGTTGCCATTGCTACAGGCATCGTGGTGTCACGCTCGTCG
TTTGGTATGGCTTCATTCAGCTCCGGTTCCCAACGATCAAGGCGAGTTACATGATCCCCCATGTTGTGCA
AAAAAGCGGTTAGCTCCTTCGGTCCTCCGATCGTTGTCAGAAGTAAGTTGGCCGCAGTGTTATCACTCAT
GGTTATGGCAGCACTGCATAATTCTCTTACTGTCATGCCATCCGTAAGATGCTTTTCTGTGACTGGTGAG
TACTCAACCAAGTCATTCTGAGAATAGTGTATGCGGCGACCGAGTTGCTCTTGCCCGGCGTCAATACGGG
ATAATACCGCGCCACATAGCAGAACTTTAAAAGTGCTCATCATTGGAAAACGTTCTTCGGGGCGAAAACT
CTCAAGGATCTTACCGCTGTTGAGATCCAGTTCGATGTAACCCACTCGTGCACCCAACTGATCTTCAGCA
TCTTTTACTTTCACCAGCGTTTCTGGGTGAGCAAAAACAGGAAGGCAAAATGCCGCAAAAAAGGGAATAA
GGGCGACACGGAAATGTTGAATACTCATACTCTTCCTTTTTCAATATTATTGAAGCATTTATCAGGGTTA
TTGTCTCATGAGCGGATACATATTTGAATGTATTTAGAAAAATAAACAAATAGGGGTTCCGCGCACATTT
CCCCGAAAAGTGCCACCTGACGTCGACGGATCGGGAGATCTCCCGATCCCCTATGGTGCACTCTCAGTAC
AATCTGCTCTGATGCCGCATAGTTAAGCCAGTATCTGCTCCCTGCTTGTGTGTTGGAGGT
Features (pLannotate 1.2.2; 23 found; start..end, strand, type, name):
    121..361     -  promoter       U6 promoter: RNA polymerase III promoter for human U6 snRNA
    414..793     +  enhancer       CMV enhancer: human cytomegalovirus immediate early enhancer
    794..997     +  promoter       CMV promoter: human cytomegalovirus (CMV) immediate early promoter
    993..1026    +  LTR            5' LTR (truncated) (fragment): truncated 5' long terminal repeat (LTR) from HIV-1
   1042..1060    +  promoter       T7 promoter: promoter for bacteriophage T7 RNA polymerase
   1108..5007    +  CDS            cas12a: CS12A_FRATN - Also known as cpf1 From Francisella tularensis subsp. novicida (strain U112).
   5008..5055    +  CDS            nucleoplasmin NLS: bipartite nuclear localization signal from nucleoplasmin
   5062..5142    +  CDS            3xHA: three tandem HA epitope tags
   5222..5446    +  polyA_signal   bGH poly(A) signal: bovine growth hormone polyadenylation signal
   5450..5471    +  promoter       SV40 promoter (fragment): SV40 enhancer and early promoter
   5492..5920    +  rep_origin     f1 ori (sequence partly withheld): f1 bacteriophage origin of replication; arrow indicates direction of (+) strand synthesis
   5934..6263    +  promoter       SV40 promoter: SV40 enhancer and early promoter
   6330..7121    +  CDS            neo: KKA2_KLEPN - Also known as kan, nptII. Experimental evidence at protein level: Swiss-Prot protein existence level 1. Resistance to kanamycin, neomycin, paromomycin, ribostamycin, butirosin and gentamicin B. From Klebsiella pneumoniae.
   7145..7303    +  CDS            ble (fragment): BLE_KLEPN - Experimental evidence at protein level: Swiss-Prot protein existence level 1. Binding protein with a strong affinity to the bleomycin family of antibiotics. Binds to CL990; an antimitotic-antibiotic compound. From Klebsiella pneumoniae.
   7298..7419    +  polyA_signal   SV40 poly(A) signal: SV40 polyadenylation signal
   7492..7508    -  protein_bind   lac operator: The lac repressor binds to the lac operator to inhibit transcription in E. coli. This inhibition can be relieved by adding lactose or isopropyl-β-D-thiogalactopyranoside (IPTG). lac repressor encoded by lacI
   7516..7546    -  promoter       lac promoter: promoter for the E. coli lac operon
   7561..7582    -  protein_bind   CAP binding site: CAP binding activates transcription in the presence of cAMP. E. coli catabolite activator protein
   7595..7687    -  CDS            lacI (fragment): lac repressor; lacI; The lac repressor binds to the lac operator to inhibit transcription in E. coli. This inhibition can be relieved by adding lactose or isopropyl-β-D-thiogalactopyranoside (IPTG).
   7870..8458    -  rep_origin     ori: high-copy-number ColE1/pMB1/pBR322/pUC origin of replication
   8629..9489    -  CDS            AmpR: β-lactamase; bla; confers resistance to ampicillin, carbenicillin, and related antibiotics
   9490..9594    -  promoter       AmpR promoter: bla
   9653..9705    -  misc_feature   bom (fragment): basis of mobility region from pBR322
