[The description below was written by a language model from this plasmid's Addgene catalogue record and pLannotate feature annotations shown in this document.]
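Description:
pTE3333 is a mammalian expression plasmid of roughly 9.7 kb built on the pcDNA3.1 backbone that delivers both components of a Francisella novicida Cpf1 (Cas12a) genome-editing system from a single vector. It is propagated in E. coli through a high-copy ColE1/pUC-type origin with ampicillin selection (AmpR). It also carries an f1 origin and an SV40 promoter-driven neomycin resistance cassette with an SV40 polyadenylation signal, which allows G418 selection of transfected mammalian cells.

The nuclease cassette uses the CMV enhancer and promoter to drive a human codon-optimized FnCpf1 open reading frame. This is fused at its C terminus to a bipartite nucleoplasmin nuclear localization signal and a 3xHA epitope tag, and it is terminated by the bGH polyadenylation signal. A T7 promoter sits between the CMV promoter and the coding sequence, as is typical of this backbone. The nuclease carries the N607R and K671R substitutions, called the "RR" mutant, one of the altered PAM specificity variants examined in the associated study of Cpf1 nucleases in mammalian cells. Immediately upstream of the CMV enhancer and in the opposite orientation, a human U6 RNA polymerase III promoter drives a short Fn crRNA cassette of 47 bp. The crRNA itself is not annotated in the feature table, and the record does not say whether it carries a specific target spacer or a cloning site.

Together, the two divergent cassettes co-express the guide RNA and the nuclear-targeted, HA-detectable nuclease after transfection. This supports testing of cleavage activity and PAM preference of the FnCpf1 RR variant in mammalian cells.
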