Addgene plasmid #107540: pTE3333
Purpose: Expresses Fn crRNA and human codon optimized FnCpf1(RR mutant) in mammalian cells.
Depositing lab: Ervin Welker. Depositing organization: HUN-REN Biological Research Centre Szeged (HUN-REN Szegedi Biológiai Kutatóközpont). Publication: Mb- and FnCpf1 nucleases are active in mammalian cells: activities and PAM preferences of four wild-type Cpf1 nucleases and of their altered PAM specificity variants. Toth E, Czene BC, Kulcsar PI, Krausz SL, Talas A, Nyeste A, Varga E, Huszar K, Weinhardt N, Ligeti Z, Borsy AE, Fodor E, Welker E. Nucleic Acids Res. 2018 Sep 20. pii: 5103950. doi: 10.1093/nar/gky815. PubMed 30239882.
Backbone
  Vector backbone: pcDNA3.1
  Backbone size w/o insert (bp): 4648
  Total vector size (bp): 9728
  Vector type: Mammalian Expression
  Selectable markers: Neomycin (select with G418)
Growth in bacteria
  Bacterial resistance: Ampicillin, 100 μg/mL
  Growth temperature: 37°C
  Growth strain: DH5alpha
  Copy number: High Copy
Gene/Insert 1
  Gene/Insert name: Fn crRNA (alt name: CRISPR RNA for Francisella novicida Cpf1 nuclease)
  Insert size (bp): 47
  Promoter: human U6
  Cloning method: Unknown
  Sequencing primers: 5′ AAAACAGGAAGGCAAAATGC
Gene/Insert 2
  Gene/Insert name: hFnCpf1(RR mutant) (alt name: human codon optimized Francisella novicida Cpf1 nuclease (RR mutant))
  Insert size (bp): 4038
  Mutation: N607R, K671R
  Promoter: CMV
  Tag / fusion protein: NLS (C terminal on insert); 3xHA (C terminal on insert)
  Cloning method: Unknown
  Sequencing primers: 5′ CGCAAATGGGCGGTAGGCGTG; 3′ TAGAAGGCACAGTCGAGG
Terms and licenses: Academic/Nonprofit Terms; Industry Terms: Not Available to Industry
How to cite: pTE3333 was a gift from Ervin Welker (Addgene plasmid # 107540 ; http://n2t.net/addgene:107540 ; RRID:Addgene_107540)
